>Addgene plasmid #229459 | pVF40 | addgene full sequence | sequence record 456929 | Addgene NGS Result
TGGCGAATGGG
[124 nt withheld, positions 12-135]
C
[91 nt withheld, positions 137-227]
A
[49 nt withheld, positions 229-277]
CCTTTGACGTTGGAGTCCACGTTCTTT
[37 nt withheld, positions 305-341]
ACCCTATCTCGGTCTATTCTTTTGATTTATAAGGGATTTTGCCGATTTCGGCCTATTGGTTAAAAAATGA
GCTGATTTAACAAAAATTTAACGCGAATTTTAACAAAATATTAACGCTTACAATTTAGGTGGCACTTTTC
GGGGAAATGTGCGCGGAACCCCTATTTGTTTATTTTTCTAAATACATTCAAATATGTATCCGCTCATGAA
TTAATTCTTAGAAAAACTCATCGAGCATCAAATGAAACTGCAATTTATTCATATCAGGATTATCAATACC
ATATTTTTGAAAAAGCCGTTTCTGTAATGAAGGAGAAAACTCACCGAGGCAGTTCCATAGGATGGCAAGA
TCCTGGTATCGGTCTGCGATTCCGACTCGTCCAACATCAATACAACCTATTAATTTCCCCTCGTCAAAAA
TAAGGTTATCAAGTGAGAAATCACCATGAGTGACGACTGAATCCGGTGAGAATGGCAAAAGTTTATGCAT
TTCTTTCCAGACTTGTTCAACAGGCCAGCCATTACGCTCGTCATCAAAATCACTCGCATCAACCAAACCG
TTATTCATTCGTGATTGCGCCTGAGCGAGACGAAATACGCGATCGCTGTTAAAAGGACAATTACAAACAG
GAATCGAATGCAACCGGCGCAGGAACACTGCCAGCGCATCAACAATATTTTCACCTGAATCAGGATATTC
TTCTAATACCTGGAATGCTGTTTTCCCGGGGATCGCAGTGGTGAGTAACCATGCATCATCAGGAGTACGG
ATAAAATGCTTGATGGTCGGAAGAGGCATAAATTCCGTCAGCCAGTTTAGTCTGACCATCTCATCTGTAA
CATCATTGGCAACGCTACCTTTGCCATGTTTCAGAAACAACTCTGGCGCATCGGGCTTCCCATACAATCG
ATAGATTGTCGCACCTGATTGCCCGACATTATCGCGAGCCCATTTATACCCATATAAATCAGCATCCATG
TTGGAATTTAATCGCGGCCTAGAGCAAGACGTTTCCCGTTGAATATGGCTCATAACACCCCTTGTATTAC
TGTTTATGTAAGCAGACAGTTTTATTGTTCATGACCAAAATCCCTTAACGTGAGTTTTCGTTCCACTGAG
CGTCAGACCCCGTAGAAAAGATCAAAGGATCTTCTTGAGATCCTTTTTTTCTGCGCGTAATCTGCTGCTT
GCAAACAAAAAAACCACCGCTACCAGCGGTGGTTTGTTTGCCGGATCAAGAGCTACCAACTCTTTTTCCG
AAGGTAACTGGCTTCAGCAGAGCGCAGATACCAAATACTGTCCTTCTAGTGTAGCCGTAGTTAGGCCACC
ACTTCAAGAACTCTGTAGCACCGCCTACATACCTCGCTCTGCTAATCCTGTTACCAGTGGCTGCTGCCAG
TGGCGATAAGTCGTGTCTTACCGGGTTGGACTCAAGACGATAGTTACCGGATAAGGCGCAGCGGTCGGGC
TGAACGGGGGGTTCGTGCACACAGCCCAGCTTGGAGCGAACGACCTACACCGAACTGAGATACCTACAGC
GTGAGCTATGAGAAAGCGCCACGCTTCCCGAAGGGAGAAAGGCGGACAGGTATCCGGTAAGCGGCAGGGT
CGGAACAGGAGAGCGCACGAGGGAGCTTCCAGGGGGAAACGCCTGGTATCTTTATAGTCCTGTCGGGTTT
CGCCACCTCTGACTTGAGCGTCGATTTTTGTGATGCTCGTCAGGGGGGCGGAGCCTATGGAAAAACGCCA
GCAACGCGGCCTTTTTACGGTTCCTGGCCTTTTGCTGGCCTTTTGCTCACATGTTCTTTCCTGCGTTATC
CCCTGATTCTGTGGATAACCGTATTACCGCCTTTGAGTGAGCTGATACCGCTCGCCGCAGCCGAACGACC
GAGCGCAGCGAGTCAGTGAGCGAGGAAGCGGAAGAGCGCCTGATGCGGTATTTTCTCCTTACGCATCTGT
GCGGTATTTCACACCGCAATGGTGCACTCTCAGTACAATCTGCTCTGATGCCGCATAGTTAAGCCAGTAT
ACACTCCGCTATCGCTACGTGACTGGGTCATGGCTGCGCCCCGACACCCGCCAACACCCGCTGACGCGCC
CTGACGGGCTTGTCTGCTCCCGGCATCCGCTTACAGACAAGCTGTGACCGTCTCCGGGAGCTGCATGTGT
CAGAGGTTTTCACCGTCATCACCGAAACGCGCGAGGCAGCTGCGGTAAAGCTCATCAGCGTGGTCGTGAA
GCGATTCACAGATGTCTGCCTGTTCATCCGCGTCCAGCTCGTTGAGTTTCTCCAGAAGCGTTAATGTCTG
GCTTCTGATAAAGCGGGCCATGTTAAGGGCGGTTTTTTCCTGTTTGGTCACTGATGCCTCCGTGTAAGGG
GGATTTCTGTTCATGGGGGTAATGATACCGATGAAACGAGAGAGGATGCTCACGATACGGGTTACTGATG
ATGAACATGCCCGGTTACTGGAACGTTGTGAGGGTAAACAACTGGCGGTATGGATGCGGCGGGACCAGAG
AAAAATCACTCAGGGTCAATGCCAGCGCTTCGTTAATACAGATGTAGGTGTTCCACAGGGTAGCCAGCAG
CATCCTGCGATGCAGATCCGGAACATAATGGTGCAGGGCGCTGACTTCCGCGTTTCCAGACTTTACGAAA
CACGGAAACCGAAGACCATTCATGTTGTTGCTCAGGTCGCAGACGTTTTGCAGCAGCAGTCGCTTCACGT
TCGCTCGCGTATCGGTGATTCATTCTGCTAACCAGTAAGGCAACCCCGCCAGCCTAGCCGGGTCCTCAAC
GACAGGAGCACGATCATGCGCACCCGTGGGGCCGCCATGCCGGCGATAATGGCCTGCTTCTCGCCGAAAC
GTTTGGTGGCGGGACCAGTGACGAAGGCTTGAGCGAGGGCGTGCAAGATTCCGAATACCGCAAGCGACAG
GCCGATCATCGTCGCGCTCCAGCGAAAGCGGTCCTCGCCGAAAATGACCCAGAGCGCTGCCGGCACCTGT
CCTACGAGTTGCATGATAAAGAAGACAGTCATAAGTGCGGCGACGATAGTCATGCCCCGCGCCCACCGGA
AGGAGCTGACTGGGTTGAAGGCTCTCAAGGGCATCGGTCGAGATCCCGGTGCCTAATGAGTGAGCTAACT
TACATTAATTGCGTTGCGCTCACTGCCCGCTTTCCAGTCGGGAAACCTGTCGTGCCAGCTGCATTAATGA
ATCGGCCAACGCGCGGGGAGAGGCGGTTTGCGTATTGGGCGCCAGGGTGGTTTTTCTTTTCACCAGTGAG
ACGGGCAACAGCTGATTGCCCTTCACCGCCTGGCCCTGAGAGAGTTGCAGCAAGCGGTCCACGCTGGTTT
GCCCCAGCAGGCGAAAATCCTGTTTGATGGTGGTTAACGGCGGGATATAACATGAGCTGTCTTCGGTATC
GTCGTATCCCACTACCGAGATATCCGCACCAACGCGCAGCCCGGACTCGGTAATGGCGCGCATTGCGCCC
AGCGCCATCTGATCGTTGGCAACCAGCATCGCAGTGGGAACGATGCCCTCATTCAGCATTTGCATGGTTT
GTTGAAAACCGGACATGGCACTCCAGTCGCCTTCCCGTTCCGCTATCGGCTGAATTTGATTGCGAGTGAG
ATATTTATGCCAGCCAGCCAGACGCAGACGCGCCGAGACAGAACTTAATGGGCCCGCTAACAGCGCGATT
TGCTGGTGACCCAATGCGACCAGATGCTCCACGCCCAGTCGCGTACCGTCTTCATGGGAGAAAATAATAC
TGTTGATGGGTGTCTGGTCAGAGACATCAAGAAATAACGCCGGAACATTAGTGCAGGCAGCTTCCACAGC
AATGGCATCCTGGTCATCCAGCGGATAGTTAATGATCAGCCCACTGACGCGTTGCGCGAGAAGATTGTGC
ACCGCCGCTTTACAGGCTTCGACGCCGCTTCGTTCTACCATCGACACCACCACGCTGGCACCCAGTTGAT
CGGCGCGAGATTTAATCGCCGCGACAATTTGCGACGGCGCGTGCAGGGCCAGACTGGAGGTGGCAACGCC
AATCAGCAACGACTGTTTGCCCGCCAGTTGTTGTGCCACGCGGTTGGGAATGTAATTCAGCTCCGCCATC
GCCGCTTCCACTTTTTCCCGCGTTTTCGCAGAAACGTGGCTGGCCTGGTTCACCACGCGGGAAACGGTCT
GATAAGAGACACCGGCATACTCTGCGACATCGTATAACGTTACTGGTTTCACATTCACCACCCTGAATTG
ACTCTCTTCCGGGCGCTATCATGCCATACCGCGAAAGGTTTTGCGCCATTCGATGGTGTCCGGGATCTCG
ACGCTCTCCCTTATGCGACTCCTGCATTAGGAAGCAGCCCAGTAGTAGGTTGAGGCCGTTGAGCACCGCC
GCCGCAAGGAATGGTGCATGCAAGGAGATGGCGCCCAACAGTCCCCCGGCCACGGGGCCTGCCACCATAC
CCACGCCGAAACAAGCGCTCATGAGCCCGAAGTGGCGAGCCCGATCTTCCCCATCGGTGATGTCGGCGAT
ATAGGCGCCAGCAACCGCACCTGTGGCGCCGGTGATGCCGGCCACGATGCGTCCGGCGTAGAGGATCGAG
ATCTCGATCCCGCGAAATTAATACGACTCACTATAGGGGAATTGTGAGCGGATAACAATTCCCCTCTAGA
AATAATTTTGTTTAACTTTAAGAAGGAGATATACCATGGGCAGCAGCCATCATCATCATCATCACAGCAG
CGGCCTGGAAGTTCTGTTCCAGGGGCCCCATATGATGCGACAATCACTTCAGGCTGTTTTACCTGAAATT
TCAGGCAATAAAACGTCATCGCTGCGTAAATCGGTATGCAGCGATCTCCTCACTCTTTTTAATTCTCCTC
ATTCGGCATTACCGTCATTACTTGTTTCAGGCATGCCCGAGTGGCAAGTGCATAACCCGAGCGACAAACA
TCTCCAGAGCTGGTATTGCCGTCAGCTGGCTTCTGCACTGTTATTTCATGAGCCACGGATTGCGGCGTTG
CAGGTTAATTTGAAAGAAGCGTACTGCCACACTCTGGCGATCAGCCTTGAGATAATGCTGTACCACGACG
ATGAACCGCTAACGTTTGATCTGGTCTGGGATAATGGCGGTTGGCGCAGTGCGACGCTGGAGAATGTCAG
CTAAGGATCCGAATTCGAGCTCCGTCGACAAGCTTGCGGCCGCACTCGAGCACCACCACCACCACCACTG
AGATCCGGCTGCTAACAAAGCCCGAAAGGAAGCTGAGTTGGCTGCTGCCACCGCTGAGCAATAACTAGCA
TAACCCCTTGGGGCCTCTAAACGGGTCTTGAGGGGTTTTTTGCTGAAAGGAGGAACTATATCCGGAT
Features (pLannotate 1.2.2; 20 found; start..end, strand, type, name):
     12..440     +  rep_origin     f1 ori (sequence partly withheld): f1 bacteriophage origin of replication; arrow indicates direction of (+) strand synthesis
    493..550     +  promoter       AmpR promoter (fragment): bla
    559..1374    -  CDS            KanR: aminoglycoside phosphotransferase; aph(3')-Ia; confers resistance to kanamycin in bacteria or G418 (Geneticin®) in eukaryotes
   1496..2084    +  rep_origin     ori: high-copy-number ColE1/pMB1/pBR322/pUC origin of replication
   2270..2409    -  misc_feature   bom: basis of mobility region from pBR322
   2511..2702    -  CDS            rop: Rop protein, which maintains plasmids at low copy number; rop
   2719..3099    +  CDS            YPB1_ECOLX: Protein predicted: Swiss-Prot protein existence level 4. From Escherichia coli.
   3171..3462    -  CDS            TcR (fragment): tetracycline efflux protein; tet; confers resistance to tetracycline
   3477..3498    -  protein_bind   CAP binding site: CAP binding activates transcription in the presence of cAMP. E. coli catabolite activator protein
   3511..4593    -  CDS            lacI: lac repressor; lacI; The lac repressor binds to the lac operator to inhibit transcription in E. coli. This inhibition can be relieved by adding lactose or isopropyl-β-D-thiogalactopyranoside (IPTG).
   4594..4671    -  promoter       lacI promoter: lacI
   4679..4958    -  CDS            TcR (fragment): tetracycline efflux protein; tet; confers resistance to tetracycline
   4980..4998    +  promoter       T7 promoter: promoter for bacteriophage T7 RNA polymerase
   4999..5023    +  protein_bind   lac operator: The lac repressor binds to the lac operator to inhibit transcription in E. coli. This inhibition can be relieved by adding lactose or isopropyl-β-D-thiogalactopyranoside (IPTG). lac repressor encoded by lacI
   5038..5060    +  RBS            RBS: efficient ribosome binding site from bacteriophage T7 gene 10 (Olins and Rangwala, 1989)
   5079..5095    +  CDS            capTEV™ (fragment): composite tag for in vivo biotinylation, TEV protease cleavage, and 6xHis tagging
   5133..5522    +  CDS            iraD: IRAD_ECOLI - Also known as yjiD. Experimental evidence at protein level: Swiss-Prot protein existence level 1. Inhibits RpoS proteolysis by regulating RssB activity, thereby increasing the stability of the sigma stress factor RpoS during oxidative stress. Its effect on RpoS stability is due to its interaction with RssB, which probably blocks the interaction of RssB with RpoS, and the consequent delivery of the RssB-RpoS complex to the ClpXP protein degradation pathway. From Escherichia coli (strain K12).
   5572..5589    +  CDS            9xHis (fragment): 9xHis affinity tag
   5599..5648    +  CDS            SET1 (fragment): solubility-enhancement tag derived from T7 phage gene 10B
   5656..5703    +  terminator     T7 terminator: transcription terminator for bacteriophage T7 RNA polymerase
