[The description below was written by a language model from this plasmid's Addgene catalogue record and pLannotate feature annotations shown in this document.]
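Description:
pVF40 is a bacterial expression plasmid built on the pSKB2 backbone, a pET-style vector, for producing a point mutant of the Escherichia coli anti-adaptor protein IraD. It is selected with kanamycin through an aminoglycoside phosphotransferase gene and replicates from a ColE1/pMB1-type origin. The annotated rop gene and bom region are typical of pBR322-derived pET backbones, although the catalogue lists copy number as unknown. An f1 phage origin is also present. Short fragments annotated as tetracycline resistance sequence and an AmpR promoter piece appear to be backbone remnants rather than functional markers.

The expression cassette consists of a T7 promoter followed by a lac operator, the strong T7 gene 10 ribosome binding site, the iraD coding sequence and a T7 terminator, with a plasmid-borne lacI gene supplying repressor. Transcription therefore depends on T7 RNA polymerase, as provided by DE3 lysogen strains such as BL21(DE3), and can be induced with IPTG. The insert carries the R70A substitution. The catalogue describes a C-terminal 6xHis tag, and the feature table does show a histidine-tag fragment downstream of iraD. It also detects a short tag-like fragment upstream of the gene that may reflect a vector-encoded His sequence, but the record does not establish whether this is translated as part of the protein.

IraD stabilises the stress sigma factor RpoS by binding the response regulator RssB and blocking delivery of RpoS to the ClpXP protease. This construct serves to express and affinity-purify the R70A variant, presumably for structural and biochemical analysis of that interaction, although the record does not state the mutation's effect.
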