Addgene plasmid #229459: pVF40
Purpose: Expresses IraD with R70A mutation with His-tag
Depositing lab: Alexandra Deaconescu. Depositing organization: Brown University. Publication: Structural basis for inhibition of a response regulator of sigma(S) stability by a ClpXP antiadaptor. Dorich V, Brugger C, Tripathi A, Hoskins JR, Tong S, Suhanovsky MM, Sastry A, Wickner S, Gottesman S, Deaconescu AM. Genes Dev. 2019 Jun 1;33(11-12):718-732. doi: 10.1101/gad.320168.118. Epub 2019 Apr 11. PubMed 30975721.
Backbone
  Vector backbone: pSKB2
  Backbone size w/o insert (bp): 5368
  Vector type: Bacterial Expression
Growth in bacteria
  Bacterial resistance: Kanamycin, 50 μg/mL
  Growth temperature: 37°C
  Growth strain: DH5alpha
  Growth instructions: The depositing lab recommends alpha-select for plasmid storage and propagation and BL21 DE3 for protein expression.
  Copy number: Unknown
Gene/Insert
  Gene/Insert name: IraD (R70A)
  Species: E. coli
  Insert size (bp): 456
  Mutation: R70A
  Promoter: T7
  Tag / fusion protein: 6xHis (C terminal on insert)
  Cloning method: Other
Terms and licenses: Academic/Nonprofit Terms; Industry Terms: Not Available to Industry
How to cite: pVF40 was a gift from Alexandra Deaconescu (Addgene plasmid # 229459 ; http://n2t.net/addgene:229459 ; RRID:Addgene_229459)
